Addgene plasmid #76037: ANKK1 gRNA (BRDN0001146770)
Purpose: 3rd generation lentiviral gRNA plasmid targeting human ANKK1
Depositing lab: John Doench & David Root. Depositing organization: Broad Institute. Publication: Optimized sgRNA design to maximize activity and minimize off-target effects of CRISPR-Cas9. Doench JG, Fusi N, Sullender M, Hegde M, Vaimberg EW, Donovan KF, Smith I, Tothova Z, Wilen C, Orchard R, Virgin HW, Listgarten J, Root DE. Nat Biotechnol. 2016 Jan 18. doi: 10.1038/nbt.3437. PubMed 26780180.
Backbone
  Vector backbone: lentiGuide-Puro
  Backbone manufacturer: Zhang Lab (Addgene plasmid # 52963)
  Vector type: Mammalian Expression, Lentiviral, CRISPR
  Selectable markers: Puromycin
Growth in bacteria
  Bacterial resistance: Ampicillin, 100 μg/mL
  Growth temperature: 37°C
  Growth strain: DH5alpha
  Copy number: High Copy
Gene/Insert
  Gene/Insert name: ANKK1 (alt names: ANKK1; NM_178510.1)
  gRNA/shRNA sequence: GATGATGATTATTATCCGAG
  Species: H. sapiens (human)
  Entrez Gene: ANKK1 (a.k.a. PKK2, sgK288)
  Promoter: hU6
  Cloning method: Unknown
  Sequencing primers: 5′ U6-F; 3′ pS2-R
Terms and licenses: Academic/Nonprofit Terms; Industry Terms: Not Available to Industry
Depositor comments: The gRNA was designed to target the following Genbank reference sequence(s): NM_178510.1. Note that this plasmid does NOT contain Cas9. It should be used in conjunction with lentiCas9-Blast (Addgene #52962) or otherwise with cell lines already expressing Cas9. Browse the full kinome gRNA library at http://www.addgene.org/pooled-library/broadgpp-human-kinome/ or visit http://www.broadinstitute.org/rnai/public/ for detailed protocols and information.
How to cite: ANKK1 gRNA (BRDN0001146770) was a gift from John Doench & David Root (Addgene plasmid # 76037 ; http://n2t.net/addgene:76037 ; RRID:Addgene_76037)
