[The description below was written by a language model from this plasmid's Addgene catalogue record and pLannotate feature annotations shown in this document.]
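Description:
ANKK1 gRNA (BRDN0001146770) is a third-generation lentiviral guide RNA plasmid built on the lentiGuide-Puro backbone and designed to target human ANKK1 (also known as PKK2 or sgK288), with the guide designed against the reference transcript NM_178510.1. It is propagated in E. coli as a high-copy plasmid through a ColE1/pUC-type origin with ampicillin selection (AmpR). The backbone also carries an f1 origin, an SV40 origin and remnants of lac and phage promoter elements.

The lentiviral transfer cassette begins with an RSV promoter fused to a truncated HIV-1 5' LTR, which makes genomic RNA production Tat-independent. This is followed by the Ψ packaging signal with a gag fragment, the Rev response element for nuclear export of the unspliced genome, and a cPPT/CTS. At the other end is a self-inactivating ΔU3 3' LTR, which disables LTR promoter activity after integration. Within these bounds, a human U6 RNA polymerase III promoter drives the 20-nucleotide ANKK1 spacer joined to the Streptococcus pyogenes Cas9 gRNA scaffold. A separate EF-1α core promoter with its intron A then expresses puromycin N-acetyltransferase for selection of transduced mammalian cells, and a WPRE downstream enhances transcript expression.

The plasmid does not encode Cas9, so it must be used with a separate Cas9 vector such as lentiCas9-Blast or in cells that already express Cas9. It belongs to a human kinome gRNA collection produced with optimized sgRNA design rules. It is suited to knocking out ANKK1 by lentiviral delivery.
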