Features (pLannotate 1.2.2; 29 found; start..end, strand, type, name):
     14..80      +  CDS            small t antigen (fragment): SV40 (simian virus 40) small t antigen
    106..317     +  promoter       EF-1α core promoter: core promoter for human elongation factor EF-1α
    318..1256    +  intron         EF-1α intron A: intron upstream of the start codon of human EF-1α
   1278..1877    +  CDS            PuroR (fragment): puromycin N-acetyltransferase; pac from Streptomyces; confers resistance to puromycin
   1893..2481    +  misc_feature   WPRE: woodchuck hepatitis virus posttranscriptional regulatory element
   2532..2551    +  misc_feature   cPPT/CTS (fragment): central polypurine tract and central termination sequence of HIV-1
   2553..2786    +  LTR            3' LTR (ΔU3): self-inactivating 3' long terminal repeat (LTR) from HIV-1
   2864..2985    +  polyA_signal   SV40 poly(A) signal: SV40 polyadenylation signal
   3025..3160    +  rep_origin     SV40 ori: SV40 origin of replication
   3181..3199    -  promoter       T7 promoter: promoter for bacteriophage T7 RNA polymerase
   3207..3362    +  CDS            lacZα (fragment): LacZα fragment of β-galactosidase; lacZ fragment
   3367..3795    +  rep_origin     f1 ori (sequence partly withheld): f1 bacteriophage origin of replication; arrow indicates direction of (+) strand synthesis
   3848..3952    +  promoter       AmpR promoter: bla
   3953..4813    +  CDS            AmpR: β-lactamase; bla; confers resistance to ampicillin, carbenicillin, and related antibiotics
   4984..5572    +  rep_origin     ori: high-copy-number ColE1/pMB1/pBR322/pUC origin of replication
   5755..5847    +  CDS            lacI (fragment): lac repressor; lacI; The lac repressor binds to the lac operator to inhibit transcription in E. coli. This inhibition can be relieved by adding lactose or isopropyl-β-D-thiogalactopyranoside (IPTG).
   5860..5881    +  protein_bind   CAP binding site: CAP binding activates transcription in the presence of cAMP. E. coli catabolite activator protein
   5896..5926    +  promoter       lac promoter: promoter for the E. coli lac operon
   5934..5950    +  protein_bind   lac operator: The lac repressor binds to the lac operator to inhibit transcription in E. coli. This inhibition can be relieved by adding lactose or isopropyl-β-D-thiogalactopyranoside (IPTG). lac repressor encoded by lacI
   5995..6013    +  promoter       T3 promoter: promoter for bacteriophage T3 RNA polymerase
   6041..6267    +  promoter       RSV promoter: Rous sarcoma virus enhancer/promoter
   6268..6448    +  LTR            5' LTR (truncated): truncated 5' long terminal repeat (LTR) from HIV-1
   6495..6620    +  misc_feature   HIV-1 Ψ: packaging signal of human immunodeficiency virus type 1
   6604..6967    +  CDS            HIV-1 gag (fragment): gag protein from human immunodeficiency virus 1; gag
   7113..7346    +  misc_feature   RRE: The Rev response element (RRE) of HIV-1 allows for Rev-dependent mRNA export from the nucleus to the cytoplasm.
   7723..7749    +  CDS            Rev (fragment): human immunodeficiency virus 1 (HIV-1) Rev protein; rev; enhances nuclear export of unspliced and incompletely spliced viral mRNAs
   7753..7993    +  promoter       U6 promoter: RNA polymerase III promoter for human U6 snRNA
   8023..8098    +  misc_RNA       gRNA scaffold: guide RNA scaffold for the Streptococcus pyogenes CRISPR/Cas9 system
   8154..8271    +  misc_feature   cPPT/CTS: central polypurine tract and central termination sequence of HIV-1
>Addgene plasmid #76037 | ANKK1 gRNA (BRDN0001146770) | addgene full sequence | sequence record 185058 | Addgene Assembled Sequence
CCCGGGTGCAAAGATGGATAAAGTTTTAAACAGAGAGGAATCTTTGCAGCTAATGGACCTTCTAGGTCTT
GAAAGGAGTGGGAATTGGCTCCGGTGCCCGTCAGTGGGCAGAGCGCACATCGCCCACAGTCCCCGAGAAG
TTGGGGGGAGGGGTCGGCAATTGATCCGGTGCCTAGAGAAGGTGGCGCGGGGTAAACTGGGAAAGTGATG
TCGTGTACTGGCTCCGCCTTTTTCCCGAGGGTGGGGGAGAACCGTATATAAGTGCAGTAGTCGCCGTGAA
CGTTCTTTTTCGCAACGGGTTTGCCGCCAGAACACAGGTAAGTGCCGTGTGTGGTTCCCGCGGGCCTGGC
CTCTTTACGGGTTATGGCCCTTGCGTGCCTTGAATTACTTCCACCTGGCTGCAGTACGTGATTCTTGATC
CCGAGCTTCGGGTTGGAAGTGGGTGGGAGAGTTCGAGGCCTTGCGCTTAAGGAGCCCCTTCGCCTCGTGC
TTGAGTTGAGGCCTGGCCTGGGCGCTGGGGCCGCCGCGTGCGAATCTGGTGGCACCTTCGCGCCTGTCTC
GCTGCTTTCGATAAGTCTCTAGCCATTTAAAATTTTTGATGACCTGCTGCGACGCTTTTTTTCTGGCAAG
ATAGTCTTGTAAATGCGGGCCAAGATCTGCACACTGGTATTTCGGTTTTTGGGGCCGCGGGCGGCGACGG
GGCCCGTGCGTCCCAGCGCACATGTTCGGCGAGGCGGGGCCTGCGAGCGCGGCCACCGAGAATCGGACGG
GGGTAGTCTCAAGCTGGCCGGCCTGCTCTGGTGCCTGGCCTCGCGCCGCCGTGTATCGCCCCGCCCTGGG
CGGCAAGGCTGGCCCGGTCGGCACCAGTTGCGTGAGCGGAAAGATGGCCGCTTCCCGGCCCTGCTGCAGG
GAGCTCAAAATGGAGGACGCGGCGCTCGGGAGAGCGGGCGGGTGAGTCACCCACACAAAGGAAAAGGGCC
TTTCCGTCCTCAGCCGTCGCTTCATGTGACTCCACGGAGTACCGGGCGCCGTCCAGGCACCTCGATTAGT
TCTCGAGCTTTTGGAGTACGTCGTCTTTAGGTTGGGGGGAGGGGTTTTATGCGATGGAGTTTCCCCACAC
TGAGTGGGTGGAGACTGAAGTTAGGCCAGCTTGGCACTTGATGTAATTCTCCTTGGAATTTGCCCTTTTT
GAGTTTGGATCTTGGTTCATTCTCAAGCCTCAGACAGTGGTTCAAAGTTTTTTTCTTCCATTTCAGGTGT
CGTGACGTACGGCCACCATGACCGAGTACAAGCCCACGGTGCGCCTCGCCACCCGCGACGACGTCCCCAG
GGCCGTACGCACCCTCGCCGCCGCGTTCGCCGACTACCCCGCCACGCGCCACACCGTCGATCCGGACCGC
CACATCGAGCGGGTCACCGAGCTGCAAGAACTCTTCCTCACGCGCGTCGGGCTCGACATCGGCAAGGTGT
GGGTCGCGGACGACGGCGCCGCCGTGGCGGTCTGGACCACGCCGGAGAGCGTCGAAGCGGGGGCGGTGTT
CGCCGAGATCGGCCCGCGCATGGCCGAGTTGAGCGGTTCCCGGCTGGCCGCGCAGCAACAGATGGAAGGC
CTCCTGGCGCCGCACCGGCCCAAGGAGCCCGCGTGGTTCCTGGCCACCGTCGGAGTCTCGCCCGACCACC
AGGGCAAGGGTCTGGGCAGCGCCGTCGTGCTCCCCGGAGTGGAGGCGGCCGAGCGCGCCGGGGTGCCCGC
CTTCCTGGAGACCTCCGCGCCCCGCAACCTCCCCTTCTACGAGCGGCTCGGCTTCACCGTCACCGCCGAC
GTCGAGGTGCCCGAAGGACCGCGCACCTGGTGCATGACCCGCAAGCCCGGTGCCTGAACGCGTTAAGTCG
ACAATCAACCTCTGGATTACAAAATTTGTGAAAGATTGACTGGTATTCTTAACTATGTTGCTCCTTTTAC
GCTATGTGGATACGCTGCTTTAATGCCTTTGTATCATGCTATTGCTTCCCGTATGGCTTTCATTTTCTCC
TCCTTGTATAAATCCTGGTTGCTGTCTCTTTATGAGGAGTTGTGGCCCGTTGTCAGGCAACGTGGCGTGG
TGTGCACTGTGTTTGCTGACGCAACCCCCACTGGTTGGGGCATTGCCACCACCTGTCAGCTCCTTTCCGG
GACTTTCGCTTTCCCCCTCCCTATTGCCACGGCGGAACTCATCGCCGCCTGCCTTGCCCGCTGCTGGACA
GGGGCTCGGCTGTTGGGCACTGACAATTCCGTGGTGTTGTCGGGGAAATCATCGTCCTTTCCTTGGCTGC
TCGCCTGTGTTGCCACCTGGATTCTGCGCGGGACGTCCTTCTGCTACGTCCCTTCGGCCCTCAATCCAGC
GGACCTTCCTTCCCGCGGCCTGCTGCCGGCTCTGCGGCCTCTTCCGCGTCTTCGCCTTCGCCCTCAGACG
AGTCGGATCTCCCTTTGGGCCGCCTCCCCGCGTCGACTTTAAGACCAATGACTTACAAGGCAGCTGTAGA
TCTTAGCCACTTTTTAAAAGAAAAGGGGGGACTGGAAGGGCTAATTCACTCCCAACGAAGACAAGATCTG
CTTTTTGCTTGTACTGGGTCTCTCTGGTTAGACCAGATCTGAGCCTGGGAGCTCTCTGGCTAACTAGGGA
ACCCACTGCTTAAGCCTCAATAAAGCTTGCCTTGAGTGCTTCAAGTAGTGTGTGCCCGTCTGTTGTGTGA
CTCTGGTAACTAGAGATCCCTCAGACCCTTTTAGTCAGTGTGGAAAATCTCTAGCAGTACGTATAGTAGT
TCATGTCATCTTATTATTCAGTATTTATAACTTGCAAAGAAATGAATATCAGAGAGTGAGAGGAACTTGT
TTATTGCAGCTTATAATGGTTACAAATAAAGCAATAGCATCACAAATTTCACAAATAAAGCATTTTTTTC
ACTGCATTCTAGTTGTGGTTTGTCCAAACTCATCAATGTATCTTATCATGTCTGGCTCTAGCTATCCCGC
CCCTAACTCCGCCCATCCCGCCCCTAACTCCGCCCAGTTCCGCCCATTCTCCGCCCCATGGCTGACTAAT
TTTTTTTATTTATGCAGAGGCCGAGGCCGCCTCGGCCTCTGAGCTATTCCAGAAGTAGTGAGGAGGCTTT
TTTGGAGGCCTAGGGACGTACCCAATTCGCCCTATAGTGAGTCGTATTACGCGCGCTCACTGGCCGTCGT
TTTACAACGTCGTGACTGGGAAAACCCTGGCGTTACCCAACTTAATCGCCTTGCAGCACATCCCCCTTTC
GCCAGCTGGCGTAATAGCGAAGAGGCCCGCACCGATCGCCCTTCCCAACAGTTGCGCAGCCTGAATGGCG
AATGGG
[124 nt withheld, positions 3367-3490]
C
[91 nt withheld, positions 3492-3582]
A
[49 nt withheld, positions 3584-3632]
CCTTTGACGTTGGAGTCCACGTTCTTT
[37 nt withheld, positions 3660-3696]
ACCCTATCTCGGTCTATTCTTTTGATTTATAAGGGATTTTGCCGATTTCGGCCTATTGGTTAAAAAATGA
GCTGATTTAACAAAAATTTAACGCGAATTTTAACAAAATATTAACGCTTACAATTTAGGTGGCACTTTTC
GGGGAAATGTGCGCGGAACCCCTATTTGTTTATTTTTCTAAATACATTCAAATATGTATCCGCTCATGAG
ACAATAACCCTGATAAATGCTTCAATAATATTGAAAAAGGAAGAGTATGAGTATTCAACATTTCCGTGTC
GCCCTTATTCCCTTTTTTGCGGCATTTTGCCTTCCTGTTTTTGCTCACCCAGAAACGCTGGTGAAAGTAA
AAGATGCTGAAGATCAGTTGGGTGCACGAGTGGGTTACATCGAACTGGATCTCAACAGCGGTAAGATCCT
TGAGAGTTTTCGCCCCGAAGAACGTTTTCCAATGATGAGCACTTTTAAAGTTCTGCTATGTGGCGCGGTA
TTATCCCGTATTGACGCCGGGCAAGAGCAACTCGGTCGCCGCATACACTATTCTCAGAATGACTTGGTTG
AGTACTCACCAGTCACAGAAAAGCATCTTACGGATGGCATGACAGTAAGAGAATTATGCAGTGCTGCCAT
AACCATGAGTGATAACACTGCGGCCAACTTACTTCTGACAACGATCGGAGGACCGAAGGAGCTAACCGCT
TTTTTGCACAACATGGGGGATCATGTAACTCGCCTTGATCGTTGGGAACCGGAGCTGAATGAAGCCATAC
CAAACGACGAGCGTGACACCACGATGCCTGTAGCAATGGCAACAACGTTGCGCAAACTATTAACTGGCGA
ACTACTTACTCTAGCTTCCCGGCAACAATTAATAGACTGGATGGAGGCGGATAAAGTTGCAGGACCACTT
CTGCGCTCGGCCCTTCCGGCTGGCTGGTTTATTGCTGATAAATCTGGAGCCGGTGAGCGTGGGTCTCGCG
GTATCATTGCAGCACTGGGGCCAGATGGTAAGCCCTCCCGTATCGTAGTTATCTACACGACGGGGAGTCA
GGCAACTATGGATGAACGAAATAGACAGATCGCTGAGATAGGTGCCTCACTGATTAAGCATTGGTAACTG
TCAGACCAAGTTTACTCATATATACTTTAGATTGATTTAAAACTTCATTTTTAATTTAAAAGGATCTAGG
TGAAGATCCTTTTTGATAATCTCATGACCAAAATCCCTTAACGTGAGTTTTCGTTCCACTGAGCGTCAGA
CCCCGTAGAAAAGATCAAAGGATCTTCTTGAGATCCTTTTTTTCTGCGCGTAATCTGCTGCTTGCAAACA
AAAAAACCACCGCTACCAGCGGTGGTTTGTTTGCCGGATCAAGAGCTACCAACTCTTTTTCCGAAGGTAA
CTGGCTTCAGCAGAGCGCAGATACCAAATACTGTTCTTCTAGTGTAGCCGTAGTTAGGCCACCACTTCAA
GAACTCTGTAGCACCGCCTACATACCTCGCTCTGCTAATCCTGTTACCAGTGGCTGCTGCCAGTGGCGAT
AAGTCGTGTCTTACCGGGTTGGACTCAAGACGATAGTTACCGGATAAGGCGCAGCGGTCGGGCTGAACGG
GGGGTTCGTGCACACAGCCCAGCTTGGAGCGAACGACCTACACCGAACTGAGATACCTACAGCGTGAGCT
ATGAGAAAGCGCCACGCTTCCCGAAGGGAGAAAGGCGGACAGGTATCCGGTAAGCGGCAGGGTCGGAACA
GGAGAGCGCACGAGGGAGCTTCCAGGGGGAAACGCCTGGTATCTTTATAGTCCTGTCGGGTTTCGCCACC
TCTGACTTGAGCGTCGATTTTTGTGATGCTCGTCAGGGGGGCGGAGCCTATGGAAAAACGCCAGCAACGC
GGCCTTTTTACGGTTCCTGGCCTTTTGCTGGCCTTTTGCTCACATGTTCTTTCCTGCGTTATCCCCTGAT
TCTGTGGATAACCGTATTACCGCCTTTGAGTGAGCTGATACCGCTCGCCGCAGCCGAACGACCGAGCGCA
GCGAGTCAGTGAGCGAGGAAGCGGAAGAGCGCCCAATACGCAAACCGCCTCTCCCCGCGCGTTGGCCGAT
TCATTAATGCAGCTGGCACGACAGGTTTCCCGACTGGAAAGCGGGCAGTGAGCGCAACGCAATTAATGTG
AGTTAGCTCACTCATTAGGCACCCCAGGCTTTACACTTTATGCTTCCGGCTCGTATGTTGTGTGGAATTG
TGAGCGGATAACAATTTCACACAGGAAACAGCTATGACCATGATTACGCCAAGCGCGCAATTAACCCTCA
CTAAAGGGAACAAAAGCTGGAGCTGCAAGCTTAATGTAGTCTTATGCAATACTCTTGTAGTCTTGCAACA
TGGTAACGATGAGTTAGCAACATGCCTTACAAGGAGAGAAAAAGCACCGTGCATGCCGATTGGTGGAAGT
AAGGTGGTACGATCGTGCCTTATTAGGAAGGCAACAGACGGGTCTGACATGGATTGGACGAACCACTGAA
TTGCCGCATTGCAGAGATATTGTATTTAAGTGCCTAGCTCGATACATAAACGGGTCTCTCTGGTTAGACC
AGATCTGAGCCTGGGAGCTCTCTGGCTAACTAGGGAACCCACTGCTTAAGCCTCAATAAAGCTTGCCTTG
AGTGCTTCAAGTAGTGTGTGCCCGTCTGTTGTGTGACTCTGGTAACTAGAGATCCCTCAGACCCTTTTAG
TCAGTGTGGAAAATCTCTAGCAGTGGCGCCCGAACAGGGACTTGAAAGCGAAAGGGAAACCAGAGGAGCT
CTCTCGACGCAGGACTCGGCTTGCTGAAGCGCGCACGGCAAGAGGCGAGGGGCGGCGACTGGTGAGTACG
CCAAAAATTTTGACTAGCGGAGGCTAGAAGGAGAGAGATGGGTGCGAGAGCGTCAGTATTAAGCGGGGGA
GAATTAGATCGCGATGGGAAAAAATTCGGTTAAGGCCAGGGGGAAAGAAAAAATATAAATTAAAACATAT
AGTATGGGCAAGCAGGGAGCTAGAACGATTCGCAGTTAATCCTGGCCTGTTAGAAACATCAGAAGGCTGT
AGACAAATACTGGGACAGCTACAACCATCCCTTCAGACAGGATCAGAAGAACTTAGATCATTATATAATA
CAGTAGCAACCCTCTATTGTGTGCATCAAAGGATAGAGATAAAAGACACCAAGGAAGCTTTAGACAAGAT
AGAGGAAGAGCAAAACAAAAGTAAGACCACCGCACAGCAAGCGGCCGCTGATCTTCAGACCTGGAGGAGG
AGATATGAGGGACAATTGGAGAAGTGAATTATATAAATATAAAGTAGTAAAAATTGAACCATTAGGAGTA
GCACCCACCAAGGCAAAGAGAAGAGTGGTGCAGAGAGAAAAAAGAGCAGTGGGAATAGGAGCTTTGTTCC
TTGGGTTCTTGGGAGCAGCAGGAAGCACTATGGGCGCAGCGTCAATGACGCTGACGGTACAGGCCAGACA
ATTATTGTCTGGTATAGTGCAGCAGCAGAACAATTTGCTGAGGGCTATTGAGGCGCAACAGCATCTGTTG
CAACTCACAGTCTGGGGCATCAAGCAGCTCCAGGCAAGAATCCTGGCTGTGGAAAGATACCTAAAGGATC
AACAGCTCCTGGGGATTTGGGGTTGCTCTGGAAAACTCATTTGCACCACTGCTGTGCCTTGGAATGCTAG
TTGGAGTAATAAATCTCTGGAACAGATTTGGAATCACACGACCTGGATGGAGTGGGACAGAGAAATTAAC
AATTACACAAGCTTAATACACTCCTTAATTGAAGAATCGCAAAACCAGCAAGAAAAGAATGAACAAGAAT
TATTGGAATTAGATAAATGGGCAAGTTTGTGGAATTGGTTTAACATAACAAATTGGCTGTGGTATATAAA
ATTATTCATAATGATAGTAGGAGGCTTGGTAGGTTTAAGAATAGTTTTTGCTGTACTTTCTATAGTGAAT
AGAGTTAGGCAGGGATATTCACCATTATCGTTTCAGACCCACCTCCCAACCCCGAGGGGACCCAGAGAGG
GCCTATTTCCCATGATTCCTTCATATTTGCATATACGATACAAGGCTGTTAGAGAGATAATTAGAATTAA
TTTGACTGTAAACACAAAGATATTAGTACAAAATACGTGACGTAGAAAGTAATAATTTCTTGGGTAGTTT
GCAGTTTTAAAATTATGTTTTAAAATGGACTATCATATGCTTACCGTAACTTGAAAGTATTTCGATTTCT
TGGCTTTATATATCTTGTGGAAAGGACGAAACACCGGATGATGATTATTATCCGAGGTTTTAGAGCTAGA
AATAGCAAGTTAAAATAAGGCTAGTCCGTTATCAACTTGAAAAAGTGGCACCGAGTCGGTGCTTTTTTAA
GCTTGGCGTAACTAGATCTTGAGACAAATGGCAGTATTCATCCACAATTTTAAAAGAAAAGGGGGGATTG
GGGGGTACAGTGCAGGGGAAAGAATAGTAGACATAATAGCAACAGACATACAAACTAAAGAATTACAAAA
ACAAATTACAAAAATTCAAAATTTTCGGGTTTATTACAGGGACAGCAGAGATCCACTTTGGCGCCGGCTC
GAGGGGG
