>Addgene plasmid #76037 | ANKK1 gRNA (BRDN0001146770) | depositor partial sequence | sequence record 143497 | Target Sequence
GATGATGATTATTATCCGAG
