>Addgene plasmid #76037 | ANKK1 gRNA (BRDN0001146770) | addgene partial sequence | sequence record 185057 | hU6-F
TGACGTAGAAAGTAATAATTTCTTGGGTAGTTTGCAGTTTTAAAATTATGTTTTAAAATGGACTATCATA
TGCTTACCGTAACTTGAAAGTATTTCGATTTCTTGGCTTTATATATCTTGTGGAAAGGACGAAACACCGG
ATGATGATTATTATCCGAGGTTTTAGAGCTAGAAATAGCAAGTTAAAATAAGGCTAGTCCGTTATCAACT
TGAAAAAGTGGCACCGAGTCGGTGCTTTTTTAAGCTTGGCGTAACTAGATCTTGAGACAAATGGCAGTAT
TCATCCACAATTTTAAAAGAAAAGGGGGGATTGGGGGGTACAGTGCAGGGGAAAGAATAGTAGACATAAT
AGCAACAGACATACAAACTAAAGAATTACAAAAACAAATTACAAAAATTCAAAATTTTCGGGTTTATTAC
AGGGACAGCAGAGATCCACTTTGGCGCCGGCTCGAGGGGGCCCGGGTGCAAAGATGGATAAAGTTTTAAA
CAGAGAGGAATCTTTGCAGCTAATGGACCTTCTAGGTCTTGAAAGGAGTGGGAATTGGCTCCGGTGCCCG
TCAGTGGGCA
